Addgene plasmid #216508: pcDNA4/TO-cyclin E
Purpose: Expresses cyclin E1 in human cells under a tetracycline/doxycycline-inducible promoter
Depositing lab: John Diffley. Publication: Cyclin E-induced replicative stress drives p53-dependent whole-genome duplication. Zeng J, Hills SA, Ozono E, Diffley JFX. Cell. 2023 Feb 2;186(3):528-542.e14. doi: 10.1016/j.cell.2022.12.036. Epub 2023 Jan 20. PubMed 36681079.
Backbone
  Vector backbone: pcDNA4/TO
  Backbone manufacturer: ThermoFisher
  Vector type: Mammalian Expression
  Selectable markers: Zeocin
Growth in bacteria
  Bacterial resistance: Ampicillin, 100 μg/mL
  Growth temperature: 37°C
  Growth strain: DH5alpha
  Copy number: High Copy
Gene/Insert
  Gene/Insert name: CCNE1 (alt name: cyclin E)
  Species: H. sapiens (human)
  Entrez Gene: CCNE1 (a.k.a. CCNE, pCCNE1)
  Tag / fusion protein: HA (N terminal on insert)
Terms and licenses: Academic/Nonprofit Terms; Industry Terms: Not Available to Industry
How to cite: pcDNA4/TO-cyclin E was a gift from John Diffley (Addgene plasmid # 216508 ; http://n2t.net/addgene:216508 ; RRID:Addgene_216508)
