[The description below was written by a language model from this plasmid's Addgene catalogue record and pLannotate feature annotations shown in this document.]
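Description:
pcDNA4/TO-cyclin E is a mammalian expression plasmid of about 6.3 kb, built on the commercial pcDNA4/TO backbone, for tetracycline/doxycycline-regulated expression of human cyclin E1 (CCNE1). It is maintained in E. coli as a high-copy plasmid through a ColE1/pUC-type origin and an ampicillin resistance gene (β-lactamase with its own promoter). An f1 origin and remnants of the lac promoter/operator region are also present as backbone elements. For selection in mammalian cells it carries the Sh ble (BleoR) gene conferring Zeocin resistance. This gene sits behind both the SV40 early promoter and the bacterial EM7 promoter and is followed by an SV40 polyadenylation signal.

The expression cassette uses the human CMV immediate-early enhancer and promoter, followed directly by two short tet operator elements, which the automated annotation labels as fragments of PLtetO-1 and TRE3G promoters. In this arrangement the CMV promoter is held off when Tet repressor binds the operators, and adding tetracycline or doxycycline releases the repressor and allows transcription. Regulated expression therefore depends on a host cell line that supplies TetR, which this plasmid does not encode. Downstream lies an N-terminal HA epitope (a single-copy-sized match to the HA tag), followed by the CCNE1 coding sequence and the bovine growth hormone polyadenylation signal.

The construct is intended for inducible overexpression of HA-tagged cyclin E1, the G1/S regulator, in human cells. The associated study concerns cyclin E-induced replication stress and p53-dependent whole-genome duplication, and Zeocin selection allows stable inducible lines to be derived.
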