Features (pLannotate 1.2.2; 23 found; start..end, strand, type, name):
     28..80      -  misc_feature   bom (fragment): basis of mobility region from pBR322
    235..614     +  enhancer       CMV enhancer: human cytomegalovirus immediate early enhancer
    615..818     +  promoter       CMV promoter: human cytomegalovirus (CMV) immediate early promoter
    820..839     +  promoter       PLtetO-1 promoter (fragment): modified phage lambda PL promoter with tet operator sites (Lutz and Bujard, 1997)
    841..860     +  promoter       PLtetO-1 promoter (fragment): modified phage lambda PL promoter with tet operator sites (Lutz and Bujard, 1997)
    868..901     +  promoter       TRE3GV promoter (fragment): 3rd-generation Tet-responsive promoter that can be activated by binding of Tet-On® 3G, optimized for retroviral and lentiviral vectors
   1031..1057    +  CDS            3xHA (fragment): three tandem HA epitope tags
   1067..2296    +  CDS            CCNE1: CCNE1_HUMAN - Also known as CCNE. Experimental evidence at protein level: Swiss-Prot protein existence level 1. Essential for the control of the cell cycle at the G1/S (start) transition. From Homo sapiens (Human).
   2350..2574    +  polyA_signal   bGH poly(A) signal: bovine growth hormone polyadenylation signal
   2578..2599    +  promoter       SV40 promoter (fragment): SV40 enhancer and early promoter
   2620..3048    +  rep_origin     f1 ori (sequence partly withheld): f1 bacteriophage origin of replication; arrow indicates direction of (+) strand synthesis
   3062..3391    +  promoter       SV40 promoter: SV40 enhancer and early promoter
   3439..3486    +  promoter       EM7 promoter: synthetic bacterial promoter&nbsp
   3505..3879    +  CDS            BleoR: antibiotic-binding protein; Sh ble from Streptoalloteichus hindustanus; confers resistance to bleomycin, phleomycin, and Zeocin™
   3889..4014    +  CDS            ble (fragment): BLE_KLEPN - Experimental evidence at protein level: Swiss-Prot protein existence level 1. Binding protein with a strong affinity to the bleomycin family of antibiotics. Binds to CL990; an antimitotic-antibiotic compound. From Klebsiella pneumoniae.
   4009..4130    +  polyA_signal   SV40 poly(A) signal: SV40 polyadenylation signal
   4203..4219    -  protein_bind   lac operator: The lac repressor binds to the lac operator to inhibit transcription in E. coli. This inhibition can be relieved by adding lactose or isopropyl-β-D-thiogalactopyranoside (IPTG). lac repressor encoded by lacI
   4227..4257    -  promoter       lac promoter: promoter for the E. coli lac operon
   4272..4293    -  protein_bind   CAP binding site: CAP binding activates transcription in the presence of cAMP. E. coli catabolite activator protein
   4306..4398    -  CDS            lacI (fragment): lac repressor; lacI; The lac repressor binds to the lac operator to inhibit transcription in E. coli. This inhibition can be relieved by adding lactose or isopropyl-β-D-thiogalactopyranoside (IPTG).
   4581..5169    -  rep_origin     ori: high-copy-number ColE1/pMB1/pBR322/pUC origin of replication
   5340..6200    -  CDS            AmpR: β-lactamase; bla; confers resistance to ampicillin, carbenicillin, and related antibiotics
   6201..6305    -  promoter       AmpR promoter: bla
>Addgene plasmid #216508 | pcDNA4/TO-cyclin E | addgene full sequence | sequence record 429697 | Addgene NGS Result
GACGGATCGGGAGATCTCCCGATCCCCTATGGTGCACTCTCAGTACAATCTGCTCTGATGCCGCATAGTT
AAGCCAGTATCTGCTCCCTGCTTGTGTGTTGGAGGTCGCTGAGTAGTGCGCGAGCAAAATTTAAGCTACA
ACAAGGCAAGGCTTGACCGACAATTGCATGAAGAATCTGCTTAGGGTTAGGCGTTTTGCGCTGCTTCGCG
ATGTACGGGCCAGATATACGCGTTGACATTGATTATTGACTAGTTATTAATAGTAATCAATTACGGGGTC
ATTAGTTCATAGCCCATATATGGAGTTCCGCGTTACATAACTTACGGTAAATGGCCCGCCTGGCTGACCG
CCCAACGACCCCCGCCCATTGACGTCAATAATGACGTATGTTCCCATAGTAACGCCAATAGGGACTTTCC
ATTGACGTCAATGGGTGGAGTATTTACGGTAAACTGCCCACTTGGCAGTACATCAAGTGTATCATATGCC
AAGTACGCCCCCTATTGACGTCAATGACGGTAAATGGCCCGCCTGGCATTATGCCCAGTACATGACCTTA
TGGGACTTTCCTACTTGGCAGTACATCTACGTATTAGTCATCGCTATTACCATGGTGATGCGGTTTTGGC
AGTACATCAATGGGCGTGGATAGCGGTTTGACTCACGGGGATTTCCAAGTCTCCACCCCATTGACGTCAA
TGGGAGTTTGTTTTGGCACCAAAATCAACGGGACTTTCCAAAATGTCGTAACAACTCCGCCCCATTGACG
CAAATGGGCGGTAGGCGTGTACGGTGGGAGGTCTATATAAGCAGAGCTCTCCCTATCAGTGATAGAGATC
TCCCTATCAGTGATAGAGATCGTCGACGAGCTCGTTTAGTGAACCGTCAGATCGCCTGGAGACGCCATCC
ACGCTGTTTTGACCTCCATAGAAGACACCGGGACCGATCCAGCCTCCGGACTCTAGCGTTTAAACTTAAG
CTTGGTACCGAGCTCGGATCCACTAGTCCAGTGTGGTGGAATTCATGGAGTACCCATACGATGTTCCAGA
TTACGCTCTCCTCCTCATGCCGAGGGAGCGCAGGGAGCGGGATGCGAAGGAGCGGGACACCATGAAGGAG
GACGGCGGCGCGGAGTTCTCGGCTCGCTCCAGGAAGAGGAAGGCAAACGTGACCGTTTTTTTGCAGGATC
CAGATGAAGAAATGGCCAAAATCGACAGGACGGCGAGGGACCAGTGTGGGAGCCAGCCTTGGGACAATAA
TGCAGTCTGTGCAGACCCCTGCTCCCTGATCCCCACACCTGACAAAGAAGATGATGACCGGGTTTACCCA
AACTCAACGTGCAAGCCTCGGATTATTGCACCATCCAGAGGCTCCCCGCTGCCTGTACTGAGCTGGGCAA
ATAGAGAGGAAGTCTGGAAAATCATGTTAAACAAGGAAAAGACATACTTAAGGGATCAGCACTTTCTTGA
GCAACACCCTCTTCTGCAGCCAAAAATGCGAGCAATTCTTCTGGATTGGTTAATGGAGGTGTGTGAAGTC
TATAAACTTCACAGGGAGACCTTTTACTTGGCACAAGATTTCTTTGACCGGTATATGGCGACACAAGAAA
ATGTTGTAAAAACTCTTTTACAGCTTATTGGGATTTCATCTTTATTTATTGCAGCCAAACTTGAGGAAAT
CTATCCTCCAAAGTTGCACCAGTTTGCGTATGTGACAGATGGAGCTTGTTCAGGAGATGAAATTCTCACC
ATGGAATTAATGATTATGAAGGCCCTTAAGTGGCGTTTAAGTCCCCTGACTATTGTGTCCTGGCTGAATG
TATACATGCAGGTTGCATATCTAAATGACTTACATGAAGTGCTACTGCCGCAGTATCCCCAGCAAATCTT
TATACAGATTGCAGAGCTGTTGGATCTCTGTGTCCTGGATGTTGACTGCCTTGAATTTCCTTATGGTATA
CTTGCTGCTTCGGCCTTGTATCATTTCTCGTCATCTGAATTGATGCAAAAGGTTTCAGGGTATCAGTGGT
GCGACATAGAGAACTGTGTCAAGTGGATGGTTCCATTTGCCATGGTTATAAGGGAGACGGGGAGCTCAAA
ACTGAAGCACTTCAGGGGCGTCGCTGATGAAGATGCACACAACATACAGACCCACAGAGACAGCTTGGAT
TTGCTGGACAAAGCCCGAGCAAAGAAAGCCATGTTGTCTGAACAAAATAGGGCTTCTCCTCTCCCCAGTG
GGCTCCTCACCCCGCCACAGAGCGGTAAGAAGCAGAGCAGCGGGCCGGAAATGGCGTGAGCGGCCGCTCG
AGTCTAGAGGGCCCGTTTAAACCCGCTGATCAGCCTCGACTGTGCCTTCTAGTTGCCAGCCATCTGTTGT
TTGCCCCTCCCCCGTGCCTTCCTTGACCCTGGAAGGTGCCACTCCCACTGTCCTTTCCTAATAAAATGAG
GAAATTGCATCGCATTGTCTGAGTAGGTGTCATTCTATTCTGGGGGGTGGGGTGGGGCAGGACAGCAAGG
GGGAGGATTGGGAAGACAATAGCAGGCATGCTGGGGATGCGGTGGGCTCTATGGCTTCTGAGGCGGAAAG
AACCAGCTGGGGCTCTAGGGGGTATCCCC
[124 nt withheld, positions 2620-2743]
C
[91 nt withheld, positions 2745-2835]
A
[49 nt withheld, positions 2837-2885]
CCTTTGACGTTGGAGTCCACGTTCTTT
[37 nt withheld, positions 2913-2949]
ACCCTATCTCGGTCTATTCTTTTGATTTATAAGGGATTTTGCCGATTTCGGCCTATTGGTTAAAAAATGA
GCTGATTTAACAAAAATTTAACGCGAATTAATTCTGTGGAATGTGTGTCAGTTAGGGTGTGGAAAGTCCC
CAGGCTCCCCAGCAGGCAGAAGTATGCAAAGCATGCATCTCAATTAGTCAGCAACCAGGTGTGGAAAGTC
CCCAGGCTCCCCAGCAGGCAGAAGTATGCAAAGCATGCATCTCAATTAGTCAGCAACCATAGTCCCGCCC
CTAACTCCGCCCATCCCGCCCCTAACTCCGCCCAGTTCCGCCCATTCTCCGCCCCATGGCTGACTAATTT
TTTTTATTTATGCAGAGGCCGAGGCCGCCTCTGCCTCTGAGCTATTCCAGAAGTAGTGAGGAGGCTTTTT
TGGAGGCCTAGGCTTTTGCAAAAAGCTCCCGGGAGCTTGTATATCCATTTTCGGATCTGATCAGCACGTG
TTGACAATTAATCATCGGCATAGTATATCGGCATAGTATAATACGACAAGGTGAGGAACTAAACCATGGC
CAAGTTGACCAGTGCCGTTCCGGTGCTCACCGCGCGCGACGTCGCCGGAGCGGTCGAGTTCTGGACCGAC
CGGCTCGGGTTCTCCCGGGACTTCGTGGAGGACGACTTCGCCGGTGTGGTCCGGGACGACGTGACCCTGT
TCATCAGCGCGGTCCAGGACCAGGTGGTGCCGGACAACACCCTGGCCTGGGTGTGGGTGCGCGGCCTGGA
CGAGCTGTACGCCGAGTGGTCGGAGGTCGTGTCCACGAACTTCCGGGACGCCTCCGGGCCGGCCATGACC
GAGATCGGCGAGCAGCCGTGGGGGCGGGAGTTCGCCCTGCGCGACCCGGCCGGCAACTGCGTGCACTTCG
TGGCCGAGGAGCAGGACTGACACGTGCTACGAGATTTCGATTCCACCGCCGCCTTCTATGAAAGGTTGGG
CTTCGGAATCGTTTTCCGGGACGCCGGCTGGATGATCCTCCAGCGCGGGGATCTCATGCTGGAGTTCTTC
GCCCACCCCAACTTGTTTATTGCAGCTTATAATGGTTACAAATAAAGCAATAGCATCACAAATTTCACAA
ATAAAGCATTTTTTTCACTGCATTCTAGTTGTGGTTTGTCCAAACTCATCAATGTATCTTATCATGTCTG
TATACCGTCGACCTCTAGCTAGAGCTTGGCGTAATCATGGTCATAGCTGTTTCCTGTGTGAAATTGTTAT
CCGCTCACAATTCCACACAACATACGAGCCGGAAGCATAAAGTGTAAAGCCTGGGGTGCCTAATGAGTGA
GCTAACTCACATTAATTGCGTTGCGCTCACTGCCCGCTTTCCAGTCGGGAAACCTGTCGTGCCAGCTGCA
TTAATGAATCGGCCAACGCGCGGGGAGAGGCGGTTTGCGTATTGGGCGCTCTTCCGCTTCCTCGCTCACT
GACTCGCTGCGCTCGGTCGTTCGGCTGCGGCGAGCGGTATCAGCTCACTCAAAGGCGGTAATACGGTTAT
CCACAGAATCAGGGGATAACGCAGGAAAGAACATGTGAGCAAAAGGCCAGCAAAAGGCCAGGAACCGTAA
AAAGGCCGCGTTGCTGGCGTTTTTCCATAGGCTCCGCCCCCCTGACGAGCATCACAAAAATCGACGCTCA
AGTCAGAGGTGGCGAAACCCGACAGGACTATAAAGATACCAGGCGTTTCCCCCTGGAAGCTCCCTCGTGC
GCTCTCCTGTTCCGACCCTGCCGCTTACCGGATACCTGTCCGCCTTTCTCCCTTCGGGAAGCGTGGCGCT
TTCTCATAGCTCACGCTGTAGGTATCTCAGTTCGGTGTAGGTCGTTCGCTCCAAGCTGGGCTGTGTGCAC
GAACCCCCCGTTCAGCCCGACCGCTGCGCCTTATCCGGTAACTATCGTCTTGAGTCCAACCCGGTAAGAC
ACGACTTATCGCCACTGGCAGCAGCCACTGGTAACAGGATTAGCAGAGCGAGGTATGTAGGCGGTGCTAC
AGAGTTCTTGAAGTGGTGGCCTAACTACGGCTACACTAGAAGAACAGTATTTGGTATCTGCGCTCTGCTG
AAGCCAGTTACCTTCGGAAAAAGAGTTGGTAGCTCTTGATCCGGCAAACAAACCACCGCTGGTAGCGGTG
GTTTTTTTGTTTGCAAGCAGCAGATTACGCGCAGAAAAAAAGGATCTCAAGAAGATCCTTTGATCTTTTC
TACGGGGTCTGACGCTCAGTGGAACGAAAACTCACGTTAAGGGATTTTGGTCATGAGATTATCAAAAAGG
ATCTTCACCTAGATCCTTTTAAATTAAAAATGAAGTTTTAAATCAATCTAAAGTATATATGAGTAAACTT
GGTCTGACAGTTACCAATGCTTAATCAGTGAGGCACCTATCTCAGCGATCTGTCTATTTCGTTCATCCAT
AGTTGCCTGACTCCCCGTCGTGTAGATAACTACGATACGGGAGGGCTTACCATCTGGCCCCAGTGCTGCA
ATGATACCGCGAGACCCACGCTCACCGGCTCCAGATTTATCAGCAATAAACCAGCCAGCCGGAAGGGCCG
AGCGCAGAAGTGGTCCTGCAACTTTATCCGCCTCCATCCAGTCTATTAATTGTTGCCGGGAAGCTAGAGT
AAGTAGTTCGCCAGTTAATAGTTTGCGCAACGTTGTTGCCATTGCTACAGGCATCGTGGTGTCACGCTCG
TCGTTTGGTATGGCTTCATTCAGCTCCGGTTCCCAACGATCAAGGCGAGTTACATGATCCCCCATGTTGT
GCAAAAAAGCGGTTAGCTCCTTCGGTCCTCCGATCGTTGTCAGAAGTAAGTTGGCCGCAGTGTTATCACT
CATGGTTATGGCAGCACTGCATAATTCTCTTACTGTCATGCCATCCGTAAGATGCTTTTCTGTGACTGGT
GAGTACTCAACCAAGTCATTCTGAGAATAGTGTATGCGGCGACCGAGTTGCTCTTGCCCGGCGTCAATAC
GGGATAATACCGCGCCACATAGCAGAACTTTAAAAGTGCTCATCATTGGAAAACGTTCTTCGGGGCGAAA
ACTCTCAAGGATCTTACCGCTGTTGAGATCCAGTTCGATGTAACCCACTCGTGCACCCAACTGATCTTCA
GCATCTTTTACTTTCACCAGCGTTTCTGGGTGAGCAAAAACAGGAAGGCAAAATGCCGCAAAAAAGGGAA
TAAGGGCGACACGGAAATGTTGAATACTCATACTCTTCCTTTTTCAATATTATTGAAGCATTTATCAGGG
TTATTGTCTCATGAGCGGATACATATTTGAATGTATTTAGAAAAATAAACAAATAGGGGTTCCGCGCACA
TTTCCCCGAAAAGTGCCACCTGACGTC
